>Addgene plasmid #191256 | pBAD-mLemon | addgene full sequence | sequence record 378486 | Addgene NGS Result
CCGCCATAAACTGCCAGGCATCAAATTAAGCAGAAGGCCATCCTGACGGATGGCCTTTTTGCGTTTCTAC
AAACTCTTTTGTTTATTTTTCTAAATACATTCAAATATGTATCCGCTCATGAGACAATAACCCTGATAAA
TGCTTCAATAATATTGAAAAAGGAAGAGTATGAGTATTCAACATTTCCGTGTCGCCCTTATTCCCTTTTT
TGCGGCATTTTGCCTTCCTGTTTTTGCTCACCCAGAAACGCTGGTGAAAGTAAAAGATGCTGAAGATCAG
TTGGGTGCACGAGTGGGTTACATCGAACTGGATCTCAACAGCGGTAAGATCCTTGAGAGTTTTCGCCCCG
AAGAACGTTTTCCAATGATGAGCACTTTTAAAGTTCTGCTATGTGGCGCGGTATTATCCCGTGTTGACGC
CGGGCAAGAGCAACTCGGTCGCCGCATACACTATTCTCAGAATGACTTGGTTGAGTACTCACCAGTCACA
GAAAAGCATCTTACGGATGGCATGACAGTAAGAGAATTATGCAGTGCTGCCATAACCATGAGTGATAACA
CTGCGGCCAACTTACTTCTGACAACGATCGGAGGACCGAAGGAGCTAACCGCTTTTTTGCACAACATGGG
GGATCATGTAACTCGCCTTGATCGTTGGGAACCGGAGCTGAATGAAGCCATACCAAACGACGAGCGTGAC
ACCACGATGCCTGTAGCAATGGCAACAACGTTGCGCAAACTATTAACTGGCGAACTACTTACTCTAGCTT
CCCGGCAACAATTAATAGACTGGATGGAGGCGGATAAAGTTGCAGGACCACTTCTGCGCTCGGCCCTTCC
GGCTGGCTGGTTTATTGCTGATAAATCTGGAGCCGGTGAGCGTGGGTCTCGCGGTATCATTGCAGCACTG
GGGCCAGATGGTAAGCCCTCCCGTATCGTAGTTATCTACACGACGGGGAGTCAGGCAACTATGGATGAAC
GAAATAGACAGATCGCTGAGATAGGTGCCTCACTGATTAAGCATTGGTAACTGTCAGACCAAGTTTACTC
ATATATACTTTAGATTGATTTAAAACTTCATTTTTAATTTAAAAGGATCTAGGTGAAGATCCTTTTTGAT
AATCTCATGACCAAAATCCCTTAACGTGAGTTTTCGTTCCACTGAGCGTCAGACCCCGTAGAAAAGATCA
AAGGATCTTCTTGAGATCCTTTTTTTCTGCGCGTAATCTGCTGCTTGCAAACAAAACAACCACCGCTACC
AGCGGTGGTTTGTTTGCCGGATCAAGAGCTACCAACTCTTTTTCCGAAGGTAACTGGCTTCAGCAGAGCG
CAGATACCAAATACTGTCCTTCTAGTGTAGCCGTAGTTAGGCCACCACTTCAAGAACTCTGTAGCACCGC
CTACATACCTCGCTCTGCTAATCCTGTTACCAGTGGCTGCTGCCAGTGGCGATAAGTCGTGTCTTACCGG
GTTGGACTCAAGACGATAGTTACCGGATAAGGCGCAGCGGTCGGGCTGAACGGGGGGTTCGTGCACACAG
CCCAGCTTGGAGCGAACGACCTACACCGAACTGAGATACCTACAGCGTGAGCTATGAGAAAGCGCCACGC
TTCCCGAAGGGAGAAAGGCGGACAGGTATCCGGTAAGCGGCAGGGTCGGAACAGGAGAGCGCACGAGGGA
GCTTCCAGGGGGAAACGCCTGGTATCTTTATAGTCCTGTCGGGTTTCGCCACCTCTGACTTGAGCGTCGA
TTTTTGTGATGCTCGTCAGGGGGGCGGAGCCTATGGAAAAACGCCAGCAACGCGGCCTTTTTACGGTTCC
TGGCCTTTTGCTGGCCTTTTGCTCACATGTTCTTTCCTGCGTTATCCCCTGATTCTGTGGATAACCGTAT
TACCGCCTTTGAGTGAGCTGATACCGCTCGCCGCAGCCGAACGACCGAGCGCAGCGAGTCAGTGAGCGAG
GAAGCGGAAGAGCGCCTGATGCGGTATTTTCTCCTTACGCATCTGTGCGGTATTTCACACCGCATATGGT
GCACTCTCAGTACAATCTGCTCTGATGCCGCATAGTTAAGCCAGTATACACTCCGCTATCGCTACGTGAC
TGGGTCATGGCTGCGCCCCGACACCCGCCAACACCCGCTGACGCGCCCTGACGGGCTTGTCTGCTCCCGG
CATCCGCTTACAGACAAGCTGTGACCGTCTCCGGGAGCTGCATGTGTCAGAGGTTTTCACCGTCATCACC
GAAACGCGCGAGGCAGCAGATCAATTCGCGCGCGAAGGCGAAGCGGCATGCATAATGTGCCTGTCAAATG
GACGAAGCAGGGATTCTGCAAACCCTATGCTACTCCGTCAAGCCGTCAATTGTCTGATTCGTTACCAATT
ATGACAACTTGACGGCTACATCATTCACTTTTTCTTCACAACCGGCACGGAACTCGCTCGGGCTGGCCCC
GGTGCATTTTTTAAATACCCGCGAGAAATAGAGTTGATCGTCAAAACCAACATTGCGACCGACGGTGGCG
ATAGGCATCCGGGTGGTGCTCAAAAGCAGCTTCGCCTGGCTGATACGTTGGTCCTCGCGCCAGCTTAAGA
CGCTAATCCCTAACTGCTGGCGGAAAAGATGTGACAGACGCGACGGCGACAAGCAAACATGCTGTGCGAC
GCTGGCGATATCAAAATTGCTGTCTGCCAGGTGATCGCTGATGTACTGACAAGCCTCGCGTACCCGATTA
TCCATCGGTGGATGGAGCGACTCGTTAATCGCTTCCATGCGCCGCAGTAACAATTGCTCAAGCAGATTTA
TCGCCAGCAGCTCCGAATAGCGCCCTTCCCCTTGCCCGGCGTTAATGATTTGCCCAAACAGGTCGCTGAA
ATGCGGCTGGTGCGCTTCATCCGGGCGAAAGAACCCCGTATTGGCAAATATTGACGGCCAGTTAAGCCAT
TCATGCCAGTAGGCGCGCGGACGAAAGTAAACCCACTGGTGATACCATTCGCGAGCCTCCGGATGACGAC
CGTAGTGATGAATCTCTCCTGGCGGGAACAGCAAAATATCACCCGGTCGGCAAACAAATTCTCGTCCCTG
ATTTTTCACCACCCCCTGACCGCGAATGGTGAGATTGAGAATATAACCTTTCATTCCCAGCGGTCGGTCG
ATAAAAAAATCGAGATAACCGTTGGCCTCAATCGGCGTTAAACCCGCCACCAGATGGGCATTAAACGAGT
ATCCCGGCAGCAGGGGATCATTTTGCGCTTCAGCCATACTTTTCATACTCCCGCCATTCAGAGAAGAAAC
CAATTGTCCATATTGCATCAGACATTGCCGTCACTGCGTCTTTTACTGGCTCTTCTCGCTAACCAAACCG
GTAACCCCGCTTATTAAAAGCATTCTGTAACAAAGCGGGACCAAAGCCATGACAAAAACGCGTAACAAAA
GTGTCTATAATCACGGCAGAAAAGTCCACATTGATTATTTGCACGGCGTCACACTTTGCTATGCCATAGC
ATTTTTATCCATAAGATTAGCGGATCCTACCTGACGCTTTTTATCGCAACTCTCTACTGTTTCTCCATAC
CCGTTTTTTGGGCTAACAGGAGGAATTAACCATGGGGGGTTCTCATCATCATCATCATCATGGTATGGCT
AGCATGACTGGTGGACAGCAAATGGGTCGGGATCTGTACGACGATGACGATAAGGATCCGAGCTCGAGAA
TGGTGAGTAAAGGAGAAGAACTTTTCACTGGAGTGGTGCCTATCCTGGTGGAACTGGATGGCGACGTGAA
CGGCCACAAGTTCAGCGTTAGAGGCGAAGGCGAAGGGGATGCCACAAACGGCAAGCTGACCCTGAAGTTA
ATCAGCACCACAGGCAAGCTGCCCGTGCCTTGGCCTACACTGGTCACAACACTGGGCTACGGCGTGCAGA
GCTTCGCCAGATACCCCGACCACATGAAGCGGCACGATTTCTTCAAGAGCGCCATGCCAGAGGGCTACGT
GCAAGAGAGAACCATCAGCTTCAAGGACGACGGCACCTACAAGACCAGAGCCGAAGTGAAGTTCGAGGGC
GACACCCTGGTCAACCGGATCGAGCTGAAGGGCATCGACTTCAAAGAGGACGGCAACATCCTGGGCCACA
AACTTGAGTACAACTTCAACGACCACCAGGTCTACATCACCGCCGACAAGCAGAAGAACGGCATCAAGGC
CAACTTCAAGATCCGGCACAACGTGGAAGATGGCAGCGTGCAGCTGGCCGATCACTACCAGCAGAACACA
CCCATCGGAGATGGCCCTGTGCTGCTGCCCGATAACCACTACCTGTTCTATACCAGCACACTGAGCAAGG
ACCCCAACGAGAAGCGGGACCACATGGTGCTGAAGGAATTTGTGACCGCCGCCGGCATTACACATGGCAT
GGATGAACTATACAAATGAAAGCTTGGCTGTTTTGGCGGATGAGAGAAGATTTTCAGCCTGATACAGATT
AAATCAGAACGCAGAAGCGGTCTGATAAAACAGAATTTGCCTGGCGGCAGTAGCGCGGTGGTCCCACCTG
ACCCCATGCCGAACTCAGAAGTGAAACGCCGTAGCGCCGATGGTAGTGTGGGGTCTCCCCATGCGAGAGT
AGGGAACTGCCAGGCATCAAATAAAACGAAAGGCTCAGTCGAAAGACTGGGCCTTTCGTTTTATCTGTTG
TTTGTCGGTGAACGCTCTCCTGAGTAGGACAAATCCGCCGGGAGCGGATTTGAACGTTGCGAAGCAACGG
CCCGGAGGGTGGCGGGCAGGACGC
Features (pLannotate 1.2.2; 14 found; start..end, strand, type, name):
     32..59      +  terminator     rrnB T2 terminator: transcription terminator T2 from the E. coli rrnB gene
     78..169     +  promoter       AmpR promoter: bla
    170..1030    +  CDS            AmpR: β-lactamase; bla; confers resistance to ampicillin, carbenicillin, and related antibiotics
   1201..1789    +  rep_origin     ori: high-copy-number ColE1/pMB1/pBR322/pUC origin of replication
   1975..2115    -  misc_feature   bom: basis of mobility region from pBR322
   2217..2257    -  CDS            rop (fragment): Rop protein, which maintains plasmids at low copy number; rop
   2379..3257    -  CDS            araC: L-arabinose regulatory protein; araC
   3284..3568    +  promoter       araBAD promoter: araBAD; promoter of the L-arabinose operon of E. coli; the araC regulatory gene is transcribed in the opposite direction (Guzman et al., 1995)
   3614..3634    +  CDS            capTEV™ (fragment): composite tag for in vivo biotinylation, TEV protease cleavage, and 6xHis tagging
   3635..3667    +  CDS            T7 tag (gene 10 leader): leader peptide from bacteriophage T7 gene 10 promotes efficient translation in E. coli
   3671..3694    +  CDS            Xpress™ tag: Xpress™ epitope tag, including an enterokinase recognition and cleavage site
   3710..4426    +  CDS            moxVenus: moxVenus is a basic (constitutively fluorescent) green/yellow fluorescent protein published in 2015, derived from Aequorea victoria. It is reported to be a rapidly-maturing monomer.
   4519..4634    +  ncRNA          5S rRNA: Accession: RF00001 - 5S ribosomal RNA
   4638..4724    +  terminator     rrnB T1 terminator: Escherichia coli rrnB; transcription terminator T1 from the E. coli rrnB gene
