[The description below was written by a language model from this plasmid's Addgene catalogue record and pLannotate feature annotations shown in this document.]
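Description:
pBAD-mLemon is a bacterial expression plasmid built on the pBAD backbone for arabinose-inducible production of mLemon, a synthetic, pH-sensitive fluorescent protein. The 4,784 nt plasmid replicates in E. coli from a high-copy ColE1/pMB1-type origin; a pBR322-derived bom region and only a residual fragment of rop are present, consistent with the recorded high copy number. Selection is by ampicillin through the β-lactamase gene driven by its own promoter.

Expression is controlled by the araBAD promoter together with the divergently transcribed araC gene, whose product represses the promoter in the absence of L-arabinose and activates it when the sugar is supplied, giving tight, titratable induction. Downstream of the promoter, the open reading frame begins with a backbone-encoded N-terminal leader. This leader contains a short stretch that the annotation tool matched to a fragment of a composite tag and that corresponds to the His tag listed in the catalogue entry. It is followed by the T7 gene 10 leader, which promotes efficient translation, and the Xpress epitope with its enterokinase cleavage site. The roughly 700 bp fluorescent protein coding sequence follows. The automated annotation labels it moxVenus, which most likely reflects sequence similarity of mLemon to Aequorea victoria-derived yellow fluorescent proteins rather than the identity of the insert. Transcription ends in the rrnB region, which includes a 5S rRNA segment and the T1 and T2 terminators.

The construct is suited to producing His-tagged mLemon in E. coli for affinity purification and in vitro characterisation, such as its spectral and pH-response properties.
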