Addgene plasmid #191256: pBAD-mLemon
Purpose: Bacterial expression plasmids for pH sensitive fluorescent protein mLemon
Depositing lab: Robert Campbell. Depositing organization: University of Alberta.
Backbone
  Vector backbone: pBAD
  Vector type: Bacterial Expression
Growth in bacteria
  Bacterial resistance: Ampicillin, 100 μg/mL
  Growth temperature: 37°C
  Growth strain: DH5alpha
  Copy number: High Copy
Gene/Insert
  Gene/Insert name: mLemon
  Species: Synthetic
  Insert size (bp): 700
  Tag / fusion protein: His tag (N terminal on backbone)
Terms and licenses: Academic/Nonprofit Terms; Industry Terms: Not Available to Industry
How to cite: pBAD-mLemon was a gift from Robert Campbell (Addgene plasmid # 191256 ; http://n2t.net/addgene:191256 ; RRID:Addgene_191256)
