>Addgene plasmid #191256 | pBAD-mLemon | depositor partial sequence | sequence record 370852 | mLemon
ATGGTGAGTAAAGGAGAAGAACTTTTCACTGGAGTGGTGCCTATCCTGGTGGAACTGGATGGCGACGTGA
ACGGCCACAAGTTCAGCGTTAGAGGCGAAGGCGAAGGGGATGCCACAAACGGCAAGCTGACCCTGAAGTT
AATCAGCACCACAGGCAAGCTGCCCGTGCCTTGGCCTACACTGGTCACAACACTGGGCTACGGCGTGCAG
AGCTTCGCCAGATACCCCGACCACATGAAGCGGCACGATTTCTTCAAGAGCGCCATGCCAGAGGGCTACG
TGCAAGAGAGAACCATCAGCTTCAAGGACGACGGCACCTACAAGACCAGAGCCGAAGTGAAGTTCGAGGG
CGACACCCTGGTCAACCGGATCGAGCTGAAGGGCATCGACTTCAAAGAGGACGGCAACATCCTGGGCCAC
AAACTTGAGTACAACTTCAACGACCACCAGGTCTACATCACCGCCGACAAGCAGAAGAACGGCATCAAGG
CCAACTTCAAGATCCGGCACAACGTGGAAGATGGCAGCGTGCAGCTGGCCGATCACTACCAGCAGAACAC
ACCCATCGGAGATGGCCCTGTGCTGCTGCCCGATAACCACTACCTGTTCTATACCAGCACACTGAGCAAG
GACCCCAACGAGAAGCGGGACCACATGGTGCTGAAGGAATTTGTGACCGCCGCCGGCATTACACATGGCA
TGGATGAACTATACAAATGA
